Addgene plasmid #153301: araBAD-BCD20-ClpP-BCD17-ClpX
Purpose: Expresses clpX and clpP in E.Coli
Depositing lab: Mikhail Shapiro. Depositing organization: California Institute of Technology. Publication: Acoustic biosensors for ultrasound imaging of enzyme activity. Lakshmanan A, Jin Z, Nety SP, Sawyer DP, Lee-Gosselin A, Malounda D, Swift MB, Maresca D, Shapiro MG. Nat Chem Biol. 2020 Sep;16(9):988-996. doi: 10.1038/s41589-020-0591-0. Epub 2020 Jul 13. PubMed 32661379.
Backbone
  Vector backbone: pTARA Addgene 31491
  Backbone size w/o insert (bp): 5809
  Total vector size (bp): 7708
  Modifications to backbone: Deletion of Tet promoter and T7 RNA polymerase
  Vector type: Bacterial Expression
Growth in bacteria
  Bacterial resistance: Chloramphenicol, 25 μg/mL
  Growth temperature: 37°C
  Growth strain: DH5alpha
  Copy number: Low Copy
Gene/Insert 1
  Gene/Insert name: clpX (alt name: ATP-dependent Clp protease ATP-binding subunit ClpX)
  Species: Escherichia coli
  Insert size (bp): 1275
  GenBank ID: NP_414972.1
  Entrez Gene: clpX (a.k.a. b0438, ECK0432, lopC)
  Promoter: araBAD
  Cloning method: Gibson Cloning
  Sequencing primers: 5′ pBAD forward; 3′ custom primers
Gene/Insert 2
  Gene/Insert name: clpP (alt name: ATP-dependent Clp protease proteolytic subunit)
  Species: Escherichia coli
  Insert size (bp): 624
  GenBank ID: NP_414971.1
  Entrez Gene: clpP (a.k.a. b0437, ECK0431, lopP)
  Promoter: araBAD
  Cloning method: Gibson Cloning
  Sequencing primers: 5′ custom primers; 3′ T7 terminator reverse
Terms and licenses: Academic/Nonprofit Terms; Industry Terms: Not Available to Industry
How to cite: araBAD-BCD20-ClpP-BCD17-ClpX was a gift from Mikhail Shapiro (Addgene plasmid # 153301 ; http://n2t.net/addgene:153301 ; RRID:Addgene_153301)
