[The description below was written by a language model from this plasmid's Addgene catalogue record and pLannotate feature annotations shown in this document.]
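Description:
araBAD-BCD20-ClpP-BCD17-ClpX is a low-copy bacterial expression plasmid of about 7.7 kb that provides arabinose-inducible co-expression of the two components of the Escherichia coli ClpXP protease. It was built on the pTARA backbone, from which the Tet promoter and the T7 RNA polymerase gene were deleted. Replication relies on an intact p15A origin, which is compatible with ColE1-type plasmids and so allows the construct to be maintained alongside a second plasmid. Selection is by chloramphenicol, through a cat gene with its own promoter. The feature table also shows backbone remnants that are probably non-functional: truncated β-lactamase and tetracycline-resistance fragments, partial ColE1 and RSF origin fragments, an IS1 fragment, and an M13 phage origin.

The payload is a single operon driven by the araBAD promoter, with the divergently transcribed araC regulator conferring L-arabinose control. The clpP gene, encoding the proteolytic subunit, comes first and is followed by clpX, which encodes the ATP-dependent unfoldase that recognises substrates and translocates them into ClpP. As the plasmid name indicates, each reading frame is preceded by its own element, BCD20 for clpP and BCD17 for clpX. These are presumably bicistronic design translation-initiation elements that set the expression level of each subunit. They are not annotated as such in the feature table, where the short "araBAD promoter fragment" hits upstream of each gene probably reflect sequence shared between these leaders. A T7 terminator and the rrnB T1 and T2 terminators follow the operon. The associated publication concerns acoustic biosensors for ultrasound imaging of enzyme activity, which suggests the plasmid serves to supply inducible ClpXP activity in E. coli carrying a protease-responsive reporter on a compatible plasmid.
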