Features (pLannotate 1.2.2; 24 found; start..end, strand, type, name):
     84..962     -  CDS            araC: L-arabinose regulatory protein; araC
    989..1273    +  promoter       araBAD promoter: araBAD; promoter of the L-arabinose operon of E. coli; the araC regulatory gene is transcribed in the opposite direction (Guzman et al., 1995)
   1286..1304    +  promoter       araBAD promoter (fragment): araBAD; promoter of the L-arabinose operon of E. coli; the araC regulatory gene is transcribed in the opposite direction (Guzman et al., 1995)
   1391..2011    +  CDS            clpP: CLPP_ECOLI - Also known as lopP. Experimental evidence at protein level: Swiss-Prot protein existence level 1. Cleaves peptides in various proteins in a process that requires ATP hydrolysis. Has a chymotrypsin-like activity. Plays a major role in the degradation of misfolded proteins. May play the role of a master protease which is attracted to different substrates by different specificity factors such as ClpA or ClpX. Participates in the final steps of RseA-sigma-E degradation, liberating sigma-E to induce the extracytoplasmic-stress response. Degrades antitoxin MazE (PubMed:24375411). From E
   2050..2068    +  promoter       araBAD promoter (fragment): araBAD; promoter of the L-arabinose operon of E. coli; the araC regulatory gene is transcribed in the opposite direction (Guzman et al., 1995)
   2155..3426    +  CDS            clpX: CLPX_ECOLI - Also known as lopC. Experimental evidence at protein level: Swiss-Prot protein existence level 1. ATP-dependent specificity component of the Clp protease. Uses cycles of ATP binding and hydrolysis to unfold proteins and translocate them to the ClpP protease. It directs the protease to specific substrates both with and without the help of adapter proteins such as SspB. Participates in the final steps of RseA-sigma-E degradation, liberating sigma-E to induce the extracytoplasmic-stress response. It may bind to the lambda O substrate protein and present it to the ClpP protease in a f
   3490..3612    -  CDS            ydeC (fragment): YDEC_BACSU - Protein predicted: Swiss-Prot protein existence level 4. From Bacillus subtilis (strain 168).
   3616..3665    +  CDS            SET1 (fragment): solubility-enhancement tag derived from T7 phage gene 10B
   3673..3720    +  terminator     T7 terminator: transcription terminator for bacteriophage T7 RNA polymerase
   3788..3903    +  ncRNA          5S rRNA: Accession: RF00001 - 5S ribosomal RNA
   3907..3993    +  terminator     rrnB T1 terminator: Escherichia coli rrnB; transcription terminator T1 from the E. coli rrnB gene
   4085..4112    +  terminator     rrnB T2 terminator: transcription terminator T2 from the E. coli rrnB gene
   4131..4222    +  promoter       AmpR promoter: bla
   4223..4342    +  CDS            AmpR (fragment): β-lactamase; bla; confers resistance to ampicillin, carbenicillin, and related antibiotics
   4343..4637    +  CDS            bla(M) (fragment): β-lactamase lacking the signal sequence; bla(M); allows cytosolic expression of β-lactamase
   4680..5060    +  rep_origin     M13 ori (sequence partly withheld): M13 bacteriophage origin of replication; arrow indicates direction of (+) strand synthesis
   5246..5479    +  rep_origin     ori (fragment): high-copy-number ColE1/pMB1/pBR322/pUC origin of replication
   5691..6350    -  CDS            CmR: chloramphenicol acetyltransferase; cat; confers resistance to chloramphenicol
   6351..6453    -  promoter       cat promoter: promoter of the E. coli cat gene encoding chloramphenicol acetyltransferase
   6574..6717    +  mobile_element IS1 (fragment): prokaryotic transposable element IS1
   6836..6891    -  rep_origin     RSF ori (fragment): Plasmids containing the RSF 1030 origin of replication can be propagated in E. coli cells that contain additional plasmids with compatible origins.
   6979..7524    -  rep_origin     p15A ori: Plasmids containing the medium-copy-number p15A origin of replication can be propagated in E. coli cells that contain a second plasmid with the ColE1 origin.
   7561..7681    -  CDS            TcR (fragment): tetracycline efflux protein; tet; confers resistance to tetracycline
   7691..7709    +  promoter       tet promoter (fragment): E. coli promoter for tetracycline efflux protein gene
>Addgene plasmid #153301 | araBAD-BCD20-ClpP-BCD17-ClpX | addgene full sequence | sequence record 311106 | Addgene NGS Result
TGTGCCTGTCAAATGGACGAAGCAGGGATTCTGCAAACCCTATGCTACTCCGTCAAGCCGTCAATTGTCT
GATTCGTTACCAATTATGACAACTTGACGGCTACATCATTCACTTTTTCTTCACAACCGGCACGGAACTC
GCTCGGGCTGGCCCCGGTGCATTTTTTAAATACCCGCGAGAAATAGAGTTGATCGTCAAAACCAACATTG
CGACCGACGGTGGCGATAGGCATCCGGGTGGTGCTCAAAAGCAGCTTCGCCTGGCTGATACGTTGGTCCT
CGCGCCAGCTTAAGACGCTAATCCCTAACTGCTGGCGGAAAAGATGTGACAGACGCGACGGCGACAAGCA
AACATGCTGTGCGACGCTGGCGATATCAAAATTGCTGTCTGCCAGGTGATCGCTGATGTACTGACAAGCC
TCGCGTACCCGATTATCCATCGGTGGATGGAGCGACTCGTTAATCGCTTCCATGCGCCGCAGTAACAATT
GCTCAAGCAGATTTATCGCCAGCAGCTCCGAATAGCGCCCTTCCCCTTGCCCGGCGTTAATGATTTGCCC
AAACAGGTCGCTGAAATGCGGCTGGTGCGCTTCATCCGGGCGAAAGAACCCCGTATTGGCAAATATTGAC
GGCCAGTTAAGCCATTCATGCCAGTAGGCGCGCGGACGAAAGTAAACCCACTGGTGATACCATTCGCGAG
CCTCCGGATGACGACCGTAGTGATGAATCTCTCCTGGCGGGAACAGCAAAATATCACCCGGTCGGCAAAC
AAATTCTCGTCCCTGATTTTTCACCACCCCCTGACCGCGAATGGTGAGATTGAGAATATAACCTTTCATT
CCCAGCGGTCGGTCGATAAAAAAATCGAGATAACCGTTGGCCTCAATCGGCGTTAAACCCGCCACCAGAT
GGGCATTAAACGAGTATCCCGGCAGCAGGGGATCATTTTGCGCTTCAGCCATACTTTTCATACTCCCGCC
ATTCAGAGAAGAAACCAATTGTCCATATTGCATCAGACATTGCCGTCACTGCGTCTTTTACTGGCTCTTC
TCGCTAACCAAACCGGTAACCCCGCTTATTAAAAGCATTCTGTAACAAAGCGGGACCAAAGCCATGACAA
AAACGCGTAACAAAAGTGTCTATAATCACGGCAGAAAAGTCCACATTGATTATTTGCACGGCGTCACACT
TTGCTATGCCATAGCATTTTTATCCATAAGATTAGCGGATCCTACCTGACGCTTTTTATCGCAACTCTCT
ACTGTTTCTCCATGATACTGAGCACCTCTCTACTGTTTCTCCATAGGGCCCAAGTTCACTTAAAAAGGAG
ATCAACAATGAAAGCAATTTTCGTACTGAAACATCTTAATCATGCTGAGGAAAGTTTCTAATGTCATACA
GCGGCGAACGAGATAACTTTGCACCCCATATGGCGCTGGTGCCGATGGTCATTGAACAGACCTCACGCGG
TGAGCGCTCTTTTGATATCTATTCTCGTCTACTTAAGGAACGCGTCATTTTTCTGACTGGCCAGGTTGAA
GACCACATGGCTAACCTGATTGTGGCGCAGATGCTGTTCCTGGAAGCGGAAAACCCAGAAAAAGATATCT
ATCTGTACATTAACTCCCCAGGCGGGGTGATCACTGCCGGGATGTCTATCTATGACACCATGCAGTTTAT
CAAGCCTGATGTCAGCACCATCTGTATGGGCCAGGCGGCCTCGATGGGCGCTTTCTTGCTGACCGCAGGG
GCAAAAGGTAAACGTTTTTGCCTGCCGAATTCGCGCGTGATGATTCACCAACCGTTGGGCGGCTACCAGG
GACAGGCGACCGATATCGAAATTCATGCCCGTGAAATTCTGAAAGTTAAAGGGCGCATGAATGAACTTAT
GGCGCTTCATACGGGTCAATCATTAGAACAGATTGAACGTGATACCGAGCGCGATCGCTTCCTTTCCGCC
CCTGAAGCGGTGGAATACGGTCTGGTCGATTCGATTCTGACCCATCGTAATTGATAATACTAGATGCATT
AATAATCACACTGGCTCACCTCTCTACTGTTTCTCCATAGGGCCCAAGTTCACTTAAAAAGGAGATCAAC
AATGAAAGCAATTTTCGTACTGAAACATCTTAATCATGCGGAGGAGGGTTTCTAATGACAGATAAACGCA
AAGATGGCTCAGGCAAATTGCTGTATTGCTCTTTTTGCGGCAAAAGCCAGCATGAAGTGCGCAAGCTGAT
TGCCGGTCCATCCGTGTATATCTGCGACGAATGTGTTGATTTATGTAACGACATCATTCGCGAAGAGATT
AAAGAAGTTGCACCGCATCGTGAACGCAGTGCGCTACCGACGCCGCATGAAATTCGCAACCACCTGGACG
ATTACGTTATCGGCCAGGAACAGGCGAAAAAAGTGCTGGCGGTCGCGGTATACAACCATTACAAACGTCT
GCGCAACGGCGATACCAGCAATGGCGTCGAGTTGGGCAAAAGTAACATTCTGCTGATCGGTCCGACCGGT
TCCGGTAAAACGCTGCTGGCTGAAACGCTGGCGCGCCTGCTGGATGTTCCGTTCACCATGGCCGACGCGA
CTACACTGACCGAAGCCGGTTATGTGGGTGAAGACGTTGAAAACATCATTCAGAAGCTGTTGCAGAAATG
CGACTACGATGTCCAGAAAGCACAGCGTGGTATTGTCTACATCGATGAAATCGACAAGATTTCTCGTAAG
TCAGACAACCCGTCCATTACCCGAGACGTTTCCGGTGAAGGCGTACAGCAGGCACTGTTGAAACTGATCG
AAGGTACGGTAGCTGCTGTTCCACCGCAAGGTGGGCGTAAACATCCGCAGCAGGAATTCTTGCAGGTTGA
TACCTCTAAGATCCTGTTTATTTGTGGCGGTGCGTTTGCCGGTCTGGATAAAGTGATTTCCCACCGTGTA
GAAACCGGCTCCGGCATTGGTTTTGGCGCGACGGTAAAAGCGAAGTCCGACAAAGCAAGCGAAGGCGAGC
TGCTGGCGCAGGTTGAACCGGAAGATCTGATCAAGTTTGGTCTTATCCCTGAGTTTATTGGTCGTCTGCC
GGTTGTCGCAACGTTGAATGAACTGAGCGAAGAAGCTCTGATTCAGATCCTCAAAGAGCCGAAAAACGCC
CTGACCAAGCAGTATCAGGCGCTGTTTAATCTGGAAGGCGTGGATCTGGAATTCCGTGACGAGGCGCTGG
ATGCTATCGCTAAGAAAGCGATGGCGCGTAAAACCGGTGCCCGTGGCCTGCGTTCCATCGTAGAAGCCGC
ACTGCTCGATACCATGTACGATCTGCCGTCCATGGAAGACGTCGAAAAAGTGGTTATCGACGAGTCGGTA
ATTGATGGTCAAAGCAAACCGTTGCTGATTTATGGCAAGCCGGAAGCGCAACAGGCATCTGGTGAATAAA
AAACGGCGGGGTGATTGCCCCGCCGTTTTTTAGTGATGTGATGAGATGTGCAGCTTCTTTTTTCGATACA
TGAGCGGAGTCATCTTCATTTCTTTTCGAAACTGATTAATAAAATAGCTTGTACTATTAAACCCTACTTG
ATAGGCGACTTCCGTCACATTTGCTTCTTCTTGCTGCAGGATCCGGCTGCTAACAAAGCCCGAAAGGAAG
CTGAGTTGGCTGCTGCCACCGCTGAGCAATAACTAGCATAACCCCTTGGGGCCTCTAAACGGGTCTTGAG
GGGTTTTTTGGAGAGAAGATTTTCAGCCTGATACAGATTAAATCAGAACGCAGAAGCGGTCTGATAAAAC
AGAATTTGCCTGGCGGCAGTAGCGCGGTGGTCCCACCTGACCCCATGCCGAACTCAGAAGTGAAACGCCG
TAGCGCCGATGGTAGTGTGGGGTCTCCCCATGCGAGAGTAGGGAACTGCCAGGCATCAAATAAAACGAAA
GGCTCAGTCGAAAGACTGGGCCTTTCGTTTTATCTGTTGTTTGTCGGTGAACGCTCTCCTGAGTAGGACA
AATCCGCCGGGAGCGGATTTGAACGTTGCGAAGCAACGGCCCGGAGGGTGGCGGGCAGGACGCCCGCCAT
AAACTGCCAGGCATCAAATTAAGCAGAAGGCCATCCTGACGGATGGCCTTTTTGCGTTTCTACAAACTCT
TTTGTTTATTTTTCTAAATACATTCAAATATGTATCCGCTCATGAGACAATAACCCTGATAAATGCTTCA
ATAATATTGAAAAAGGAAGAGTATGAGTATTCAACATTTCCGTGTCGCCCTTATTCCCTTTTTTGCGGCA
TTTTGCCTTCCTGTTTTTGCTCACCCAGAAACGCTGGTGAAAGTAAAAGATGCTGAAGATCAGTTGGGTG
CAGCAAACTATTAACTGGCGAACTACTTACTCTAGCTTCCCGGCAACAATTAATAGACTGGATGGAGGCG
GATAAAGTTGCAGGACCACTTCTGCGCTCGGCCCTTCCGGCTGGCTGGTTTATTGCTGATAAATCTGGAG
CCGGTGAGCGTGGGTCTCGCGGTATCATTGCAGCACTGGGGCCAGATGGTAAGCCCTCCCGTATCGTAGT
TATCTACACGACGGGGAGTCAGGCAACTATGGATGAACGAAATAGACAGATCGCTGAGATAGGTGCCTCA
CTGATTAAGCATTGGTAACTGTCAGACCAAGTTTACTCATATATACTTTAGATTGATT
[125 nt withheld, positions 4679-4803]
C
[141 nt withheld, positions 4805-4945]
CCTTTGACGTTGGAGTCCACGTTCTTT
[37 nt withheld, positions 4973-5009]
ACCCTATCTCGGGCTATTCTTTTGATTTATAAGGGATTTTGCCGATTTCGGCCTATTGGTTAAAAAATGA
GCTGATTTAACAAAAATTTAACGCGAATTTTAACAAAATATTAACGTTTACAATTTAAAAGGATCTAGGT
GAAGATCCTTTTTGATAATCTCATGACCAAAATCCCTTAACGTGAGTTTTCGTTCCACTGAGCGTCAGAC
CCCGTAGAAAAGATCAAAGGATCTTCTTGAGATCCTTTTTTTCTGCGCGTAATCTGCTGCTTGCAAACAA
AAAAACCACCGCTACCAGCGGTGGTTTGTTTGCCGGATCAAGAGCTACCAACTCTTTTTCCGAAGGTAAC
TGGCTTCAGCAGAGCGCAGATACCAAATACTGTCCTTCTAGTGTAGCCGTAGTTAGGCCACCACTTCAAG
AACTCTGTAGCACCGCCTACATACCTCGCTCTGCTAATCCTGTTACCAGTCAGGCATTTGAGAAGCACAC
GGTCACACTGCTTCCGGTAGTCAATAAACCGGTAAACCAGCAATAGACATAAGCGGCTATTTAACGACCC
TGCCCTGAACCGACGACCGGGTCGAATTTGCTTTCGAATTTCTGCCATTCATCCGCTTATTATCACTTAT
TCAGGCGTAGCAACCAGGCGTTTAAGGGCACCAATAACTGCCTTAAAAAAATTACGCCCCGCCCTGCCAC
TCATCGCAGTACTGTTGTAATTCATTAAGCATTCTGCCGACATGGAAGCCATCACAAACGGCATGATGAA
CCTGAATCGCCAGCGGCATCAGCACCTTGTCGCCTTGCGTATAATATTTGCCCATGGTGAAAACGGGGGC
GAAGAAGTTGTCCATATTGGCCACGTTTAAATCAAAACTGGTGAAACTCACCCAGGGATTGGCTGAGACG
AAAAACATATTCTCAATAAACCCTTTAGGGAAATAGGCCAGGTTTTCACCGTAACACGCCACATCTTGCG
AATATATGTGTAGAAACTGCCGGAAATCGTCGTGGTATTCACACCAGAGCGATGAAAACGTTTCAGTTTG
CTCATGGAAAACGGTGTAACAAGGGTGAACACTATCCCATATCACCAGCTCACCGTCTTTCATTGCCATA
CGGAATTCCGGATGAGCATTCATCAGGCGGGCAAGAATGTGAATAAAGGCCGGATAAAACTTGTGCTTAT
TTTTCTTTACGGTCTTTAAAAAGGCCGTAATATCCAGCTGAACGGTCTGGTTATAGGTACATTGAGCAAC
TGACTGAAATGCCTCAAAATGTTCTTTACGATGCCATTGGGATATATCAACGGTGGTATATCCAGTGATT
TTTTTCTCCATTTTAGCTTCCTTAGCTCCTGAAAATCTCGATAACTCAAAAAATACGCCCGGTAGTGATC
TTATTTCATTATGGTGAAAGTTGGAACCTCTTACGTGCCGATCAACGTCTCATTTTCGCCAAAAGTTGGC
CCAGGGCTTCCCGGTATCAACAGGGACACCAGGATTTATTTATTCTGCGAAGTGATCTTCCGTCACAGGT
ATTTATTCGGCGCAAAGTGCGTCGGGTGATGCTGCCAACTTACTGATTTAGTGTATGATGGTGTTTTTGA
GGTGCTCCAGTGGCTTCTGTTTCTATCAGCTGTCCCTCCTGTTCAGCTACTGACGGGGTGGTGCGTAACG
GCAAAAGCACCGCCGGACATCAGCGCTAGCGGAGTGTATACTGGCTTACTATGTTGGCACTGATGAGGGT
GTCAGTGAAGTGCTTCATGTGGCAGGAGAAAAAAGGCTGCACCGGTGCGTCAGCAGAATATGTGATACAG
GATATATTCCGCTTCCTCGCTCACTGACTCGCTACGCTCGGTCGTTCGACTGCGGCGAGCGGAAATGGCT
TACGAACGGGGCGGAGATTTCCTGGAAGATGCCAGGAAGATACTTAACAGGGAAGTGAGAGGGCCGCGGC
AAAGCCGTTTTTCCATAGGCTCCGCCCCCCTGACAAGCATCACGAAATCTGACGCTCAAATCAGTGGTGG
CGAAACCCGACAGGACTATAAAGATACCAGGCGTTTCCCCCTGGCGGCTCCCTCGTGCGCTCTCCTGTTC
CTGCCTTTCGGTTTACCGGTGTCATTCCGCTGTTATGGCCGCGTTTGTCTCATTCCACGCCTGACACTCA
GTTCCGGGTAGGCAGTTCGCTCCAAGCTGGACTGTATGCACGAACCCCCCGTTCAGTCCGACCGCTGCGC
CTTATCCGGTAACTATCGTCTTGAGTCCAACCCGGAAAGACATGCAAAAGCACCACTGGCAGCAGCCACT
GGTAATTGATTTAGAGGAGTTAGTCTTGAAGTCATGCGCCGGTTAAGGCTAAACTGAAAGGACAAGTTTT
GGTGACTGCGCTCCTCCAAGCCAGTTACCTCGGTTCAAAGAGTTGGTAGCTCAGAGAACCTTCGAAAAAC
CGCCCTGCAAGGCGGTTTTTTCGTTTTCAGAGCAAGAGATTACGCGCAGACCAAAACGATCTCAAGAAGA
TCATCTTATTAATCAGATAAAATATTTCTAGGCTCATGAGCCCGAAGTGGCGAGCCCGATCTTCCCCATC
GGTGATGTCGGCGATATAGGCGCCAGCAACCGCACCTGTGGCGCCGGTGATGCCGGCCACGATGCGTCCG
GCGTAGATGATCTGCTCATGTTTGACAGCTTATCATCGATGCATAA
